>Addgene plasmid #167578 | pAAV-hsyn-GRAB_ATP1.0mut | addgene full sequence | sequence record 330263 | Addgene NGS Result
CCTGCAGGCAGCTGCGCGCTCGCTCGCTCACTGAGGCCGCCCGGGCGTCGGGCGACCTTTGGTCGCCCGG
CCTCAGTGAGCGAGCGAGCGCGCAGAGAGGGAGTGGCCAACTCCATCACTAGGGGTTCCTGCGGCCGCAC
GCGTATGAGGCGGGGTGGGGGTGCCTACCTGACGACCGACCCCGACCCACTGGACAAGCACCCAACCCCC
ATTCCCCAAATTGCGCATCCCCTATCAGAGAGGGGGAGGGGAAACAGGATGCGGCGAGGCGCGTGCGCAC
TGCCAGCTTCAGCACCGCGGACAGTGCCTTCGCCCCCGCCTGGCGGCGCGCGCCACCGCCGCCTCAGCAC
TGAAGGCGCGCTGACGTCACTCGCCGGTCCCCCGCAAACTCCCCTTCCCGGCCACCTTGGTCGCGTCCGC
GCCGCCGCCGGCCCAGCCGGACCGCACCACGCGAGGCGCGAGATAGGGGGGCACGGGCGCGACCATCTGC
GCTGCGGCGCCGGCGACTCAGCGCTGCCTCAGTCTGCGGTGGGCAGCGGAGGAGTCGTGTCGTGCCTGAG
AGCGCAGTCGAGAAACCGGTGCCACCATGGAGACAGACACACTCCTGCTATGGGTACTGCTGCTCTGGGT
TCCAGGTTCCACTGGTGACACAAGTTTGTACAAAAAAGTTGGCACCGCCGAGGTGCTGTGGCCGGCTGTC
CCCAACGGGACGGACGCTGCCTTCCTGGCCGGTCCGGGTTCGTCCTGGGGGAACAGCACGGTCGCCTCCA
CTGCCGCCGTCTCCTCGTCGTTCAAATGCGCCTTGACCAAGACGGGCTTCCAGTTTTACTACCTGCCGGC
TGTCTACATCTTGGTATTCATCATCGGCTTCCTGGGCAACAGCGTGGCCATCTGGATGTTCGTCTTCCAC
ATGAAGCCCTGGAGCGGCATCTCCGTGTACATGTTCAATTTGGCTCTGGCCGACTTCTTGTACGTGCTGA
CTCTGCCAGCCCTGATCTTCTACTACTTCAATAAAACAGACTGGATCTTCGGGGATGCCATGTGTAAACT
GCAGAGGTTCATCTTTCATGTGAACCTCTATGGCAGCATCTTGTTTCTGACATGCATCAGTGCCCACCGG
TACAGCGGTGTGGTGTACCCCCTCAAGTCCCTGGGCCGGCTCAAAAAGAAGAATGCGATCTGTATCAGCG
TGCTGGTGTGGCTCATTGTGGTGGTGGCGATCTCCCCCATCCTCTTCTACTCAGGTACCGGGGTCCGCAA
AAACAAAACCATCACCTGTTACGACACCACCTCAGACGAGTACCTGCGAAGTTATTTCATCTACAGCATG
TGCACGACCGTGGCCATGTTCTGTGTCCCCTTGGTGCTGATTCTGGGCTGTTACGGATTAATTGTGAGAG
CTTTGATTTACCCCGCGCCGGCCGGGCCGCGCGACACCGACGCGCTGGACCTGGAGGAGGGAGGAAACGT
CTATATCAAGGCCGACAAGCAGAAGAACGGCATCAAGGCGAACTTCCACATCCGCCACAACATCGAGGAC
GGCGGCGTGCAGCTCGCCTACCACTACCAGCAGAACACCCCCATCGGCGACGGCCCCGTGCTGCTGCCCG
ACAACCACTACCTGAGCGTGCAGTCCAAACTTTCGAAAGACCCCAACGAGAAGCGCGATCACATGGTCCT
GCTGGAGTTCGTGACCGCCGCCGGGATCACTCTCGGCATGGACGAGCTGTACAAGGGCGGTACCGGAGGG
AGCATGGTGAGAAAGGGCGAGGAGCTGTTCACCGGGGTGGTGCCCATCCTGGTCGAGCTGGACGGCGACG
TAAACGGCCACAAGTTCAGCGTGTCCGGCGAGGGTGAGGGCGATGCCACCGAGGGCAAGCTGACCCTGAA
GTTCATCTGCACCACCGGCAAGCTGCCCGTGCCCTGGCCCACCCTCGTGACCACCCTGACCTACGGCGTG
CAGTGCTTCAGCCGCTACCCCGACCACATGAAGCAGCACGACTTCTTCAAGTCCGCCATGCCCGAAGGCT
ACATCCAGGAGCGCACCATCTTCTTCAAGGACGACGGCAACTACAAGACCCGCGCCGAGGTGAAGTTCGA
GGGCGACACCCTGGTGAACCGCATCGAGCTGAAGGGCATCGACTTCAAGGAGGACGGCAACATCCTGGGG
CACAAGCTGGAGTACAACACCGGAGCAGCAGCACGCTGGCGCGGGCGGTCGATTTACCTGGTAATCATTG
TACTGACTGTTTTTGCTGTGTCTTACATCCCTTTCCATGTGATGAAAACGATGGCTTTGAGGGCCCGGCT
TGATTTTCAGACCCCAGCAATGTGTGCTTTCAATGACAGGGTTTATGCCACGTATCAGGTGACAAGAGGT
CTAGCAAGTCTCAACAGTTGTGTGGACCCCATTCTCTATTTCTTGGCGGGAGATACTTTCAGAAGGAGAC
TCTCCCGAGCCACAAGGAAAGCTTCTAGAAGAAGTGAGGCAAATTTGCAATCCAAGAGTGAAGACATGAC
CCTCAATATTTTACCTGAGTTCAAGCAGAATGGAGATACAAGCCTGTAAGAATTCGATATCAAGCTTATC
GATAATCAACCTCTGGATTACAAAATTTGTGAAAGATTGACTGGTATTCTTAACTATGTTGCTCCTTTTA
CGCTATGTGGATACGCTGCTTTAATGCCTTTGTATCATGCTATTGCTTCCCGTATGGCTTTCATTTTCTC
CTCCTTGTATAAATCCTGGTTGCTGTCTCTTTATGAGGAGTTGTGGCCCGTTGTCAGGCAACGTGGCGTG
GTGTGCACTGTGTTTGCTGACGCAACCCCCACTGGTTGGGGCATTGCCACCACCTGTCAGCTCCTTTCCG
GGACTTTCGCTTTCCCCCTCCCTATTGCCACGGCGGAACTCATCGCCGCCTGCCTTGCCCGCTGCTGGAC
AGGGGCTCGGCTGTTGGGCACTGACAATTCCGTGGTGTTGTCGGGGAAATCATCGTCCTTTCCTTGGCTG
CTCGCCTATGTTGCCACCTGGATTCTGCGCGGGACGTCCTTCTGCTACGTCCCTTCGGCCCTCAATCCAG
CGGACCTTCCTTCCCGCGGCCTGCTGCCGGCTCTGCGGCCTCTTCCGCGTCTTCGCCTTCGCCCTCAGAC
GAGTCGGATCTCCCTTTGGGCCGCCTCCCCGCATCGATACCGAGCGCTGCTCGAGAGATCTACGGGTGGC
ATCCCTGTGACCCCTCCCCAGTGCCTCTCCTGGCCCTGGAAGTTGCCACTCCAGTGCCCACCAGCCTTGT
CCTAATAAAATTAAGTTGCATCATTTTGTCTGACTAGGTGTCCTTCTATAATATTATGGGGTGGAGGGGG
GTGGTATGGAGCAAGGGGCAAGTTGGGAAGACAACCTGTAGGGCCTGCGGGGTCTATTGGGAACCAAGCT
GGAGTGCAGTGGCACAATCTTGGCTCACTGCAATCTCCGCCTCCTGGGTTCAAGCGATTCTCCTGCCTCA
GCCTCCCGAGTTGTTGGGATTCCAGGCATGCATGACCAGGCTCAGCTAATTTTTGTTTTTTTGGTAGAGA
CGGGGTTTCACCATATTGGCCAGGCTGGTCTCCAACTCCTAATCTCAGGTGATCTACCCACCTTGGCCTC
CCAAATTGCTGGGATTACAGGCGTGAACCACTGCTCCCTTCCCTGTCCTTCTGATTTTGTAGGTAACCAC
GTGCGGACCGAGCGGCCGCAGGAACCCCTAGTGATGGAGTTGGCCACTCCCTCTCTGCGCGCTCGCTCGC
TCACTGAGGCCGGGCGACCAAAGGTCGCCCGACGCCCGGGCTTTGCCCGGGCGGCCTCAGTGAGCGAGCG
AGCGCGCAGCTGCCTGCAGGGGCGCCTGATGCGGTATTTTCTCCTTACGCATCTGTGCGGTATTTCACAC
CGCATA
[95 nt withheld, positions 3927-4021]
T
[46 nt withheld, positions 4023-4068]
C
[141 nt withheld, positions 4070-4210]
CCTTTGACGTTGGAGTCCACGTTCTTT
[37 nt withheld, positions 4238-4274]
ACTCTATCTCGGGCTATTCTTTTGATTTATAAGGGATTTTGCCGATTTCGGTCTATTGGTTAAAAAATGA
GCTGATTTAACAAAAATTTAACGCGAATTTTAACAAAATATTAACGTTTACAATTTTATGGTGCACTCTC
AGTACAATCTGCTCTGATGCCGCATAGTTAAGCCAGCCCCGACACCCGCCAACACCCGCTGACGCGCCCT
GACGGGCTTGTCTGCTCCCGGCATCCGCTTACAGACAAGCTGTGACCGTCTCCGGGAGCTGCATGTGTCA
GAGGTTTTCACCGTCATCACCGAAACGCGCGAGACGAAAGGGCCTCGTGATACGCCTATTTTTATAGGTT
AATGTCATGATAATAATGGTTTCTTAGACGTCAGGTGGCACTTTTCGGGGAAATGTGCGCGGAACCCCTA
TTTGTTTATTTTTCTAAATACATTCAAATATGTATCCGCTCATGAGACAATAACCCTGATAAATGCTTCA
ATAATATTGAAAAAGGAAGAGTATGAGTATTCAACATTTCCGTGTCGCCCTTATTCCCTTTTTTGCGGCA
TTTTGCCTTCCTGTTTTTGCTCACCCAGAAACGCTGGTGAAAGTAAAAGATGCTGAAGATCAGTTGGGTG
CACGAGTGGGTTACATCGAACTGGATCTCAACAGCGGTAAGATCCTTGAGAGTTTTCGCCCCGAAGAACG
TTTTCCAATGATGAGCACTTTTAAAGTTCTGCTATGTGGCGCGGTATTATCCCGTATTGACGCCGGGCAA
GAGCAACTCGGTCGCCGCATACACTATTCTCAGAATGACTTGGTTGAGTACTCACCAGTCACAGAAAAGC
ATCTTACGGATGGCATGACAGTAAGAGAATTATGCAGTGCTGCCATAACCATGAGTGATAACACTGCGGC
CAACTTACTTCTGACAACGATCGGAGGACCGAAGGAGCTAACCGCTTTTTTGCACAACATGGGGGATCAT
GTAACTCGCCTTGATCGTTGGGAACCGGAGCTGAATGAAGCCATACCAAACGACGAGCGTGACACCACGA
TGCCTGTAGCAATGGCAACAACGTTGCGCAAACTATTAACTGGCGAACTACTTACTCTAGCTTCCCGGCA
ACAATTAATAGACTGGATGGAGGCGGATAAAGTTGCAGGACCACTTCTGCGCTCGGCCCTTCCGGCTGGC
TGGTTTATTGCTGATAAATCTGGAGCCGGTGAGCGTGGGTCTCGCGGTATCATTGCAGCACTGGGGCCAG
ATGGTAAGCCCTCCCGTATCGTAGTTATCTACACGACGGGGAGTCAGGCAACTATGGATGAACGAAATAG
ACAGATCGCTGAGATAGGTGCCTCACTGATTAAGCATTGGTAACTGTCAGACCAAGTTTACTCATATATA
CTTTAGATTGATTTAAAACTTCATTTTTAATTTAAAAGGATCTAGGTGAAGATCCTTTTTGATAATCTCA
TGACCAAAATCCCTTAACGTGAGTTTTCGTTCCACTGAGCGTCAGACCCCGTAGAAAAGATCAAAGGATC
TTCTTGAGATCCTTTTTTTCTGCGCGTAATCTGCTGCTTGCAAACAAAAAAACCACCGCTACCAGCGGTG
GTTTGTTTGCCGGATCAAGAGCTACCAACTCTTTTTCCGAAGGTAACTGGCTTCAGCAGAGCGCAGATAC
CAAATACTGTTCTTCTAGTGTAGCCGTAGTTAGGCCACCACTTCAAGAACTCTGTAGCACCGCCTACATA
CCTCGCTCTGCTAATCCTGTTACCAGTGGCTGCTGCCAGTGGCGATAAGTCGTGTCTTACCGGGTTGGAC
TCAAGACGATAGTTACCGGATAAGGCGCAGCGGTCGGGCTGAACGGGGGGTTCGTGCACACAGCCCAGCT
TGGAGCGAACGACCTACACCGAACTGAGATACCTACAGCGTGAGCTATGAGAAAGCGCCACGCTTCCCGA
AGGGAGAAAGGCGGACAGGTATCCGGTAAGCGGCAGGGTCGGAACAGGAGAGCGCACGAGGGAGCTTCCA
GGGGGAAACGCCTGGTATCTTTATAGTCCTGTCGGGTTTCGCCACCTCTGACTTGAGCGTCGATTTTTGT
GATGCTCGTCAGGGGGGCGGAGCCTATGGAAAAACGCCAGCAACGCGGCCTTTTTACGGTTCCTGGCCTT
TTGCTGGCCTTTTGCTCACATGT
Features (pLannotate 1.2.2; 17 found; start..end, strand, type, name):
     12..39      +  repeat_region  AAV2 ITR (fragment): inverted terminal repeat of adeno-associated virus serotype 2 inverted
     68..95      +  repeat_region  AAV2 ITR (fragment): inverted terminal repeat of adeno-associated virus serotype 2 inverted
    145..567     +  promoter       hSyn promoter (fragment): human synapsin I promoter; confers neuron-specific expression (Kügler et al., 2003)
    587..649     +  sig_peptide    Igκ leader: leader sequence from mouse immunoglobulin κ light chain
    651..668     +  protein_bind   attB1 (fragment): mutant version of attB; core recombination site for the Gateway® BP reaction BP Clonase™
   1466..2188    +  CDS            cEGFP: cEGFP is a basic (constitutively fluorescent) green fluorescent protein published in 2008, derived from Aequorea victoria.
   2570..2594    +  misc_feature   MCS (fragment): pBluescript multiple cloning site
   2594..3182    +  misc_feature   WPRE: woodchuck hepatitis virus posttranscriptional regulatory element
   3214..3690    +  polyA_signal   hGH poly(A) signal: human growth hormone polyadenylation signal
   3730..3870    +  repeat_region  AAV2 ITR: inverted terminal repeat of adeno-associated virus serotype 2 inverted
   3875..3926    -  misc_feature   bom (fragment): basis of mobility region from pBR322
   3945..4400    +  rep_origin     f1 ori (sequence partly withheld): f1 bacteriophage origin of replication; arrow indicates direction of (+) strand synthesis
   4401..4450    -  misc_feature   bom (fragment): basis of mobility region from pBR322
   4552..4587    -  CDS            rop (fragment): Rop protein, which maintains plasmids at low copy number; rop
   4682..4786    +  promoter       AmpR promoter: bla
   4787..5647    +  CDS            AmpR: β-lactamase; bla; confers resistance to ampicillin, carbenicillin, and related antibiotics
   5818..6406    +  rep_origin     ori: high-copy-number ColE1/pMB1/pBR322/pUC origin of replication
