[The description below was written by a language model from this plasmid's Addgene catalogue record and pLannotate feature annotations shown in this document.]
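Description:
pAAV-hsyn-GRAB_ATP1.0mut is an adeno-associated virus transfer plasmid built on a pAAV backbone for expressing a control version of a genetically encoded extracellular ATP sensor in neurons. It is propagated in bacteria as a high-copy plasmid through a ColE1/pUC-type origin and selected with ampicillin via the β-lactamase gene. An f1 phage origin is also present, and short annotated bom and rop fragments appear to be backbone remnants. The sequenced record is about 6.5 kb. AAV2 inverted terminal repeats flank the expression cassette so that it can be packaged into recombinant AAV particles. The right ITR is annotated in full, whereas only short fragments of the left ITR were detected, which may simply reflect how difficult these repeats are to sequence and annotate.

Between the ITRs, the human synapsin I promoter provides neuron-restricted transcription of a roughly 2 kb insert encoding GRAB_ATP1.0mut. The coding region opens with a mouse Igκ leader peptide, which directs the protein into the secretory pathway for display at the plasma membrane. According to the catalogue entry, the receptor scaffold derives from the human P2Y1 purinergic receptor (P2RY1). The feature table annotates only a GFP-type segment (called as cEGFP) lying within the open reading frame, consistent with the GRAB design in which a fluorescent protein module is inserted into a G-protein-coupled receptor. The record does not state which mutation makes this variant insensitive to ATP. A WPRE and a human growth hormone polyadenylation signal follow the coding sequence to enhance transcript stability and processing. The construct is intended as a negative control alongside the functional ATP sensor, allowing ATP-dependent fluorescence changes to be distinguished from non-specific signals in neuronal imaging experiments.
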