Addgene plasmid #167578: pAAV-hsyn-GRAB_ATP1.0mut
Purpose: Express the ATP-insensitive control sensor GRAB_ATP1.0mut in neurons
Depositing lab: Yulong Li. Depositing organization: Peking University. Publication: A sensitive GRAB sensor for detecting extracellular ATP in vitro and in vivo. Wu Z, He K, Chen Y, Li H, Pan S, Li B, Liu T, Xi F, Deng F, Wang H, Du J, Jing M, Li Y. Neuron. 2021 Dec 17. pii: S0896-6273(21)00988-0. doi: 10.1016/j.neuron.2021.11.027. PubMed 34942116.
Backbone
  Vector backbone: pAAV
  Backbone manufacturer: Addgene
  Backbone size w/o insert (bp): 4495
  Vector type: AAV
Growth in bacteria
  Bacterial resistance: Ampicillin, 100 μg/mL
  Growth temperature: 37°C
  Growth strain: NEB Stable
  Copy number: High Copy
Gene/Insert
  Gene/Insert name: ATP-insensitive sensor GRAB_ATP1.0mut (control sensor)
  Species: H. sapiens (human)
  Insert size (bp): 1983
  Entrez Gene: P2RY1 (a.k.a. P2Y1, SARCC)
  Promoter: hSyn
  Cloning method: Gibson Cloning
Terms and licenses: Academic/Nonprofit Terms; Industry Terms: Not Available to Industry
Depositor comments: Please visit https://www.biorxiv.org/content/10.1101/2021.02.24.432680v1 for bioRxiv preprint.
How to cite: pAAV-hsyn-GRAB_ATP1.0mut was a gift from Yulong Li (Addgene plasmid # 167578 ; http://n2t.net/addgene:167578 ; RRID:Addgene_167578)
